Addgene plasmid #212719: pET24a-His7-NUbo-GFP
Purpose: Bacterial expression of His7-NUbo-GFP
Depositing lab: Helle Ulrich. Depositing organization: Institut fuer Molekulare Biologie (IMB Mainz). Publication: Ubiquiton-An inducible, linkage-specific polyubiquitylation tool. Renz C, Asimaki E, Meister C, Albanese V, Petriukov K, Krapoth NC, Wegmann S, Wollscheid HP, Wong RP, Fulzele A, Chen JX, Leon S, Ulrich HD. Mol Cell. 2024 Jan 18;84(2):386-400.e11. doi: 10.1016/j.molcel.2023.11.016. Epub 2023 Dec 15. PubMed 38103558.
Backbone
  Vector backbone: pET24a
  Vector type: Bacterial Expression
Growth in bacteria
  Bacterial resistance: Kanamycin, 50 μg/mL
  Growth temperature: 37°C
  Growth strain: Top10
  Copy number: High Copy
Gene/Insert
  Gene/Insert name: GFP
  Species: H. sapiens (human), S. cerevisiae (budding yeast)
  Tag / fusion protein: 7xHis-NUbo (N terminal on insert)
  Cloning method: Restriction Enzyme; 5′ cloning site unknown (unknown if destroyed)
Terms and licenses: Academic/Nonprofit Terms; Industry Terms: Not Available to Industry
Depositor comments: pHU5333
How to cite: pET24a-His7-NUbo-GFP was a gift from Helle Ulrich (Addgene plasmid # 212719 ; http://n2t.net/addgene:212719 ; RRID:Addgene_212719)
