[The description below was written by a language model from this plasmid's Addgene catalogue record and pLannotate feature annotations shown in this document.]
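Description:
pET24a-His7-NUbo-GFP is a bacterial expression plasmid built on the pET24a backbone for producing a recombinant His-tagged NUbo-GFP fusion protein in E. coli. It carries a kanamycin resistance gene (aph(3')-Ia) for selection and replicates from a ColE1/pMB1-type origin. The pBR322-derived bom and rop elements are also annotated, along with an f1 phage origin. The catalogue lists it as high copy, although rop normally moderates copy number in pET vectors. Short tetracycline-resistance fragments and a predicted E. coli ORF flanking lacI appear to be non-functional pBR322 remnants.

Expression follows the standard pET arrangement. A T7 promoter with an adjacent lac operator and the T7 gene 10 ribosome binding site drives the open reading frame, and a T7 terminator closes the unit. The plasmid-borne lacI gene supplies repressor, so transcription requires a host providing T7 RNA polymerase and is inducible with IPTG.

After the N-terminal 7xHis tag described in the catalogue (not separately annotated), the feature table shows what the "NUbo" module consists of. It contains an N-terminal fragment of S. cerevisiae ubiquitin, a partial HA epitope and the FRB* domain, the T2098L mutant of the rapamycin-binding domain of human FRAP. This module is fused directly to GFP (S65T). A short His-tag match lies downstream of GFP, probably the C-terminal His tag of the vector, but the record does not show whether it is translated.

The combination of a ubiquitin fragment and a rapamycin-responsive dimerisation domain fits the associated Ubiquiton system for inducible, linkage-specific polyubiquitylation. The purified protein would presumably serve as a fluorescent model substrate in that work, though the record itself states only bacterial expression as the purpose.
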