Features (pLannotate 1.2.2; 22 found; start..end, strand, type, name):
     12..440     +  rep_origin     f1 ori (sequence partly withheld): f1 bacteriophage origin of replication; arrow indicates direction of (+) strand synthesis
    493..550     +  promoter       AmpR promoter (fragment): bla
    559..1374    -  CDS            KanR: aminoglycoside phosphotransferase; aph(3')-Ia; confers resistance to kanamycin in bacteria or G418 (Geneticin®) in eukaryotes
   1496..2084    +  rep_origin     ori: high-copy-number ColE1/pMB1/pBR322/pUC origin of replication
   2270..2409    -  misc_feature   bom: basis of mobility region from pBR322
   2511..2702    -  CDS            rop: Rop protein, which maintains plasmids at low copy number; rop
   2719..3099    +  CDS            YPB1_ECOLX: Protein predicted: Swiss-Prot protein existence level 4. From Escherichia coli.
   3171..3462    -  CDS            TcR (fragment): tetracycline efflux protein; tet; confers resistance to tetracycline
   3477..3498    -  protein_bind   CAP binding site: CAP binding activates transcription in the presence of cAMP. E. coli catabolite activator protein
   3511..4593    -  CDS            lacI: lac repressor; lacI; The lac repressor binds to the lac operator to inhibit transcription in E. coli. This inhibition can be relieved by adding lactose or isopropyl-β-D-thiogalactopyranoside (IPTG).
   4594..4671    -  promoter       lacI promoter: lacI
   4679..4958    -  CDS            TcR (fragment): tetracycline efflux protein; tet; confers resistance to tetracycline
   4980..4998    +  promoter       T7 promoter: promoter for bacteriophage T7 RNA polymerase
   4999..5023    +  protein_bind   lac operator: The lac repressor binds to the lac operator to inhibit transcription in E. coli. This inhibition can be relieved by adding lactose or isopropyl-β-D-thiogalactopyranoside (IPTG). lac repressor encoded by lacI
   5038..5060    +  RBS            RBS: efficient ribosome binding site from bacteriophage T7 gene 10 (Olins and Rangwala, 1989)
   5101..5208    +  CDS            ubiquitin (fragment): Saccharomyces cerevisiae ubiquitin
   5221..5249    +  CDS            3xHA (fragment): three tandem HA epitope tags
   5257..5535    +  CDS            FRB*: T2098L mutant of FKBP-rapamycin binding domain of human FRAP binds synthetic ligands such as AP21967
   5539..6249    +  CDS            GFP (S65T): GFP (S65T) is a basic (constitutively fluorescent) green fluorescent protein published in 1995, derived from Aequorea victoria.
   6259..6276    +  CDS            9xHis (fragment): 9xHis affinity tag
   6286..6335    +  CDS            SET1 (fragment): solubility-enhancement tag derived from T7 phage gene 10B
   6343..6390    +  terminator     T7 terminator: transcription terminator for bacteriophage T7 RNA polymerase
>Addgene plasmid #212719 | pET24a-His7-NUbo-GFP | addgene full sequence | sequence record 418764 | Addgene NGS Result
TGGCGAATGGG
[124 nt withheld, positions 12-135]
C
[91 nt withheld, positions 137-227]
A
[49 nt withheld, positions 229-277]
CCTTTGACGTTGGAGTCCACGTTCTTT
[37 nt withheld, positions 305-341]
ACCCTATCTCGGTCTATTCTTTTGATTTATAAGGGATTTTGCCGATTTCGGCCTATTGGTTAAAAAATGA
GCTGATTTAACAAAAATTTAACGCGAATTTTAACAAAATATTAACGCTTACAATTTAGGTGGCACTTTTC
GGGGAAATGTGCGCGGAACCCCTATTTGTTTATTTTTCTAAATACATTCAAATATGTATCCGCTCATGAA
TTAATTCTTAGAAAAACTCATCGAGCATCAAATGAAACTGCAATTTATTCATATCAGGATTATCAATACC
ATATTTTTGAAAAAGCCGTTTCTGTAATGAAGGAGAAAACTCACCGAGGCAGTTCCATAGGATGGCAAGA
TCCTGGTATCGGTCTGCGATTCCGACTCGTCCAACATCAATACAACCTATTAATTTCCCCTCGTCAAAAA
TAAGGTTATCAAGTGAGAAATCACCATGAGTGACGACTGAATCCGGTGAGAATGGCAAAAGTTTATGCAT
TTCTTTCCAGACTTGTTCAACAGGCCAGCCATTACGCTCGTCATCAAAATCACTCGCATCAACCAAACCG
TTATTCATTCGTGATTGCGCCTGAGCGAGACGAAATACGCGATCGCTGTTAAAAGGACAATTACAAACAG
GAATCGAATGCAACCGGCGCAGGAACACTGCCAGCGCATCAACAATATTTTCACCTGAATCAGGATATTC
TTCTAATACCTGGAATGCTGTTTTCCCGGGGATCGCAGTGGTGAGTAACCATGCATCATCAGGAGTACGG
ATAAAATGCTTGATGGTCGGAAGAGGCATAAATTCCGTCAGCCAGTTTAGTCTGACCATCTCATCTGTAA
CATCATTGGCAACGCTACCTTTGCCATGTTTCAGAAACAACTCTGGCGCATCGGGCTTCCCATACAATCG
ATAGATTGTCGCACCTGATTGCCCGACATTATCGCGAGCCCATTTATACCCATATAAATCAGCATCCATG
TTGGAATTTAATCGCGGCCTAGAGCAAGACGTTTCCCGTTGAATATGGCTCATAACACCCCTTGTATTAC
TGTTTATGTAAGCAGACAGTTTTATTGTTCATGACCAAAATCCCTTAACGTGAGTTTTCGTTCCACTGAG
CGTCAGACCCCGTAGAAAAGATCAAAGGATCTTCTTGAGATCCTTTTTTTCTGCGCGTAATCTGCTGCTT
GCAAACAAAAAAACCACCGCTACCAGCGGTGGTTTGTTTGCCGGATCAAGAGCTACCAACTCTTTTTCCG
AAGGTAACTGGCTTCAGCAGAGCGCAGATACCAAATACTGTCCTTCTAGTGTAGCCGTAGTTAGGCCACC
ACTTCAAGAACTCTGTAGCACCGCCTACATACCTCGCTCTGCTAATCCTGTTACCAGTGGCTGCTGCCAG
TGGCGATAAGTCGTGTCTTACCGGGTTGGACTCAAGACGATAGTTACCGGATAAGGCGCAGCGGTCGGGC
TGAACGGGGGGTTCGTGCACACAGCCCAGCTTGGAGCGAACGACCTACACCGAACTGAGATACCTACAGC
GTGAGCTATGAGAAAGCGCCACGCTTCCCGAAGGGAGAAAGGCGGACAGGTATCCGGTAAGCGGCAGGGT
CGGAACAGGAGAGCGCACGAGGGAGCTTCCAGGGGGAAACGCCTGGTATCTTTATAGTCCTGTCGGGTTT
CGCCACCTCTGACTTGAGCGTCGATTTTTGTGATGCTCGTCAGGGGGGCGGAGCCTATGGAAAAACGCCA
GCAACGCGGCCTTTTTACGGTTCCTGGCCTTTTGCTGGCCTTTTGCTCACATGTTCTTTCCTGCGTTATC
CCCTGATTCTGTGGATAACCGTATTACCGCCTTTGAGTGAGCTGATACCGCTCGCCGCAGCCGAACGACC
GAGCGCAGCGAGTCAGTGAGCGAGGAAGCGGAAGAGCGCCTGATGCGGTATTTTCTCCTTACGCATCTGT
GCGGTATTTCACACCGCAATGGTGCACTCTCAGTACAATCTGCTCTGATGCCGCATAGTTAAGCCAGTAT
ACACTCCGCTATCGCTACGTGACTGGGTCATGGCTGCGCCCCGACACCCGCCAACACCCGCTGACGCGCC
CTGACGGGCTTGTCTGCTCCCGGCATCCGCTTACAGACAAGCTGTGACCGTCTCCGGGAGCTGCATGTGT
CAGAGGTTTTCACCGTCATCACCGAAACGCGCGAGGCAGCTGCGGTAAAGCTCATCAGCGTGGTCGTGAA
GCGATTCACAGATGTCTGCCTGTTCATCCGCGTCCAGCTCGTTGAGTTTCTCCAGAAGCGTTAATGTCTG
GCTTCTGATAAAGCGGGCCATGTTAAGGGCGGTTTTTTCCTGTTTGGTCACTGATGCCTCCGTGTAAGGG
GGATTTCTGTTCATGGGGGTAATGATACCGATGAAACGAGAGAGGATGCTCACGATACGGGTTACTGATG
ATGAACATGCCCGGTTACTGGAACGTTGTGAGGGTAAACAACTGGCGGTATGGATGCGGCGGGACCAGAG
AAAAATCACTCAGGGTCAATGCCAGCGCTTCGTTAATACAGATGTAGGTGTTCCACAGGGTAGCCAGCAG
CATCCTGCGATGCAGATCCGGAACATAATGGTGCAGGGCGCTGACTTCCGCGTTTCCAGACTTTACGAAA
CACGGAAACCGAAGACCATTCATGTTGTTGCTCAGGTCGCAGACGTTTTGCAGCAGCAGTCGCTTCACGT
TCGCTCGCGTATCGGTGATTCATTCTGCTAACCAGTAAGGCAACCCCGCCAGCCTAGCCGGGTCCTCAAC
GACAGGAGCACGATCATGCGCACCCGTGGGGCCGCCATGCCGGCGATAATGGCCTGCTTCTCGCCGAAAC
GTTTGGTGGCGGGACCAGTGACGAAGGCTTGAGCGAGGGCGTGCAAGATTCCGAATACCGCAAGCGACAG
GCCGATCATCGTCGCGCTCCAGCGAAAGCGGTCCTCGCCGAAAATGACCCAGAGCGCTGCCGGCACCTGT
CCTACGAGTTGCATGATAAAGAAGACAGTCATAAGTGCGGCGACGATAGTCATGCCCCGCGCCCACCGGA
AGGAGCTGACTGGGTTGAAGGCTCTCAAGGGCATCGGTCGAGATCCCGGTGCCTAATGAGTGAGCTAACT
TACATTAATTGCGTTGCGCTCACTGCCCGCTTTCCAGTCGGGAAACCTGTCGTGCCAGCTGCATTAATGA
ATCGGCCAACGCGCGGGGAGAGGCGGTTTGCGTATTGGGCGCCAGGGTGGTTTTTCTTTTCACCAGTGAG
ACGGGCAACAGCTGATTGCCCTTCACCGCCTGGCCCTGAGAGAGTTGCAGCAAGCGGTCCACGCTGGTTT
GCCCCAGCAGGCGAAAATCCTGTTTGATGGTGGTTAACGGCGGGATATAACATGAGCTGTCTTCGGTATC
GTCGTATCCCACTACCGAGATATCCGCACCAACGCGCAGCCCGGACTCGGTAATGGCGCGCATTGCGCCC
AGCGCCATCTGATCGTTGGCAACCAGCATCGCAGTGGGAACGATGCCCTCATTCAGCATTTGCATGGTTT
GTTGAAAACCGGACATGGCACTCCAGTCGCCTTCCCGTTCCGCTATCGGCTGAATTTGATTGCGAGTGAG
ATATTTATGCCAGCCAGCCAGACGCAGACGCGCCGAGACAGAACTTAATGGGCCCGCTAACAGCGCGATT
TGCTGGTGACCCAATGCGACCAGATGCTCCACGCCCAGTCGCGTACCGTCTTCATGGGAGAAAATAATAC
TGTTGATGGGTGTCTGGTCAGAGACATCAAGAAATAACGCCGGAACATTAGTGCAGGCAGCTTCCACAGC
AATGGCATCCTGGTCATCCAGCGGATAGTTAATGATCAGCCCACTGACGCGTTGCGCGAGAAGATTGTGC
ACCGCCGCTTTACAGGCTTCGACGCCGCTTCGTTCTACCATCGACACCACCACGCTGGCACCCAGTTGAT
CGGCGCGAGATTTAATCGCCGCGACAATTTGCGACGGCGCGTGCAGGGCCAGACTGGAGGTGGCAACGCC
AATCAGCAACGACTGTTTGCCCGCCAGTTGTTGTGCCACGCGGTTGGGAATGTAATTCAGCTCCGCCATC
GCCGCTTCCACTTTTTCCCGCGTTTTCGCAGAAACGTGGCTGGCCTGGTTCACCACGCGGGAAACGGTCT
GATAAGAGACACCGGCATACTCTGCGACATCGTATAACGTTACTGGTTTCACATTCACCACCCTGAATTG
ACTCTCTTCCGGGCGCTATCATGCCATACCGCGAAAGGTTTTGCGCCATTCGATGGTGTCCGGGATCTCG
ACGCTCTCCCTTATGCGACTCCTGCATTAGGAAGCAGCCCAGTAGTAGGTTGAGGCCGTTGAGCACCGCC
GCCGCAAGGAATGGTGCATGCAAGGAGATGGCGCCCAACAGTCCCCCGGCCACGGGGCCTGCCACCATAC
CCACGCCGAAACAAGCGCTCATGAGCCCGAAGTGGCGAGCCCGATCTTCCCCATCGGTGATGTCGGCGAT
ATAGGCGCCAGCAACCGCACCTGTGGCGCCGGTGATGCCGGCCACGATGCGTCCGGCGTAGAGGATCGAG
ATCTCGATCCCGCGAAATTAATACGACTCACTATAGGGGAATTGTGAGCGGATAACAATTCCCCTCTAGA
AATAATTTTGTTTAACTTTAAGAAGGAGATATACATATGGGCCATCATCACCATCATCACCATAGCGGCC
AGATTTTCGTCAAGACTTTGACCGGTAAAACCGCAACATTGGAAGTTGAATCTTCCGATACCATCGACAA
CGTTAAGTCGAAAATTCAAGACAAGGAAGGGATCCCTGGGTCTGGGGCTTACCCATACGATGTTCCTGAC
TATGCGGGGAATGGTATCCTCTGGCATGAGATGTGGCATGAAGGCCTGGAAGAGGCATCTCGTTTGTACT
TTGGGGAAAGGAACGTGAAAGGCATGTTTGAGGTGCTGGAGCCCTTGCATGCTATGATGGAACGGGGCCC
CCAGACTCTGAAGGAAACATCCTTTAATCAGGCCTATGGTCGAGATTTAATGGAGGCCCAAGAGTGGTGC
AGGAAGTACATGAAATCAGGGAATGTCAAGGACCTCCTCCAAGCCTGGGACCTCTATTATCATGTGTTCC
GACGAATCTCAAAGACTAGTAAAGGAGAAGAACTTTTCACTGGAGTTGTCCCAATTCTTGTTGAATTAGA
TGGTGATGTTAATGGGCACAAATTTTCTGTCAGTGGAGAGGGTGAAGGTGATGCAACATACGGAAAACTT
ACCCTTAAATTTATTTGCACTACTGGAAAACTACCTGTTCCATGGCCAACACTGGTCACCACTTTCACTT
ATGGTGTTCAATGCTTCTCGAGATACCCAGACCATATGAAACGGCATGACTTTTTCAAGAGTGCCATGCC
CGAAGGTTATGTACAGGAAAGAACTATATTTTTCAAAGATGACGGGAACTACAAGACACGTGCTGAAGTC
AAGTTTGAAGGTGATACCCTTGTTAATAGAATCGAGTTAAAAGGTATTGATTTTAAAGAAGATGGAAACA
TTCTTGGACACAAATTGGAATACAACTATAACTCACACAATGTATACATCATGGCAGACAAACAAAAGAA
TGGAATCAAAGCTAACTTCAAAATTAGACACAACATTGAAGATGGAAGCGTTCAACTAGCAGACCATTAT
CAACAAAATACTCCAATTGGCGATGGCCCTGTCCTTTTACCAGACAACCATTACCTGTCCACACAATCTG
CCCTTTCGAAAGATCCCAACGAAAAGAGAGACCACATGGTCCTTCTTGAGTTTGTAACAGCTGCTGGGAT
TACACATGGCATGGATGAACTATACAAATAAGTCGAGCACCACCACCACCACCACTGAGATCCGGCTGCT
AACAAAGCCCGAAAGGAAGCTGAGTTGGCTGCTGCCACCGCTGAGCAATAACTAGCATAACCCCTTGGGG
CCTCTAAACGGGTCTTGAGGGGTTTTTTGCTGAAAGGAGGAACTATATCCGGAT
